Addgene plasmid #61401: pcDNA5FRT/TO-GFP-I3
Purpose: Expresses GFP-tagged Inhibitor-3 in mammalian cells
Depositing lab: Hemmo Meyer. Depositing organization: Universitaet Duisburg-Essen. Publication: Inhibitor-3 ensures bipolar mitotic spindle attachment by limiting association of SDS22 with kinetochore-bound protein phosphatase-1. Eiteneuer A, Seiler J, Weith M, Beullens M, Lesage B, Krenn V, Musacchio A, Bollen M, Meyer H. EMBO J. 2014 Oct 8. pii: e201489054. 10.15252/embj.201489054 PubMed 25298395.
Backbone
  Vector backbone: pcDNA5FRT/TO
  Backbone manufacturer: Invitrogen
  Backbone size w/o insert (bp): 5800
  Total vector size (bp): 6200
  Modifications to backbone: GFP sequence inserted
  Vector type: Mammalian Expression
  Selectable markers: Hygromycin
Growth in bacteria
  Bacterial resistance: Ampicillin, 100 μg/mL
  Growth temperature: 37°C
  Growth strain: DH5alpha
  Copy number: High Copy
Gene/Insert
  Gene/Insert name: Inhibitor-3 (alt name: PPP1R11)
  Species: H. sapiens (human)
  Entrez Gene: PPP1R11 (a.k.a. CFAP255, HCG-V, HCGV, IPP3, TCTE5, TCTEX5)
  Promoter: CMV
  Tag / fusion protein: GFP (N terminal on backbone)
  Cloning method: Restriction Enzyme; 5′ cloning site HindIII (unknown if destroyed); 3′ cloning site BamHI (unknown if destroyed)
  Sequencing primers: 5′ CMV-F; 3′ pcDNA3.1-RP
Terms and licenses: Academic/Nonprofit Terms; Industry Terms: Not Available to Industry
How to cite: pcDNA5FRT/TO-GFP-I3 was a gift from Hemmo Meyer (Addgene plasmid # 61401 ; http://n2t.net/addgene:61401 ; RRID:Addgene_61401)
