[The description below was written by a language model from this plasmid's Addgene catalogue record.]
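Description:
pcDNA5FRT/TO-GFP-I3 is a mammalian expression plasmid of about 6.2 kb, built on the Invitrogen pcDNA5FRT/TO backbone, which was modified by inserting a GFP coding sequence. It is maintained in E. coli as a high-copy plasmid under ampicillin selection, and the recorded selectable marker for mammalian cells is hygromycin. No feature table accompanies the record, so the exact arrangement of elements such as the origin, polyadenylation signal and linker between the tag and the insert cannot be confirmed here.

The payload is human Inhibitor-3 (PPP1R11), a regulatory subunit of protein phosphatase-1. It was cloned between HindIII and BamHI sites so that it is expressed with GFP fused to its N terminus, the tag being supplied by the backbone. Transcription is driven by the CMV promoter. In the standard pcDNA5/FRT/TO design, this promoter carries tetracycline operator sequences, so expression is repressed in cells producing the Tet repressor and induced by tetracycline or doxycycline. The same design includes an FRT site next to a hygromycin resistance gene that lacks its own promoter and start codon. Flp recombinase-mediated integration into a host line with a matching genomic FRT site activates hygromycin resistance. This produces isogenic stable lines with a single-copy, inducible transgene.

The stated purpose is expression of GFP-tagged Inhibitor-3 in mammalian cells, which allows the protein to be visualised or isolated through the fluorescent tag. The associated study concerns the role of Inhibitor-3 in bipolar mitotic spindle attachment, where it limits the association of SDS22 with kinetochore-bound protein phosphatase-1.
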