>Addgene plasmid #61401 | pcDNA5FRT/TO-GFP-I3 | addgene partial sequence | sequence record 102091 | CMV-F 5'-CGCAAATGGGCGGTAGGCGTG-3'
AGTGATAGAGATCTCCCTATCAGTGATAGAGATCGTCGACGAGCTCGTTTAGTGAACCGTCAGATCGCCT
GGAGACGCCATCCACGCTGTTTTGACCTCCATAGAAGACACCGGGACCGATCCAGCCTCCGGACTCTAGC
GTTTAAACTTAAGCTTCACCATGGTGAGCAAGGGCGAGGAGCTGTTCACCGGGGTGGTGCCCATCCTGGT
CGAGCTGGACGGCGACGTAAACGGCCACAAGTTCAGCGTGTCCGGCGAGGGCGAGGGCGATGCCACCTAC
GGCAAGCTGACCCTGAAGTTCATCTGCACCACCGGCAAGCTGCCCGTGCCCTGGCCCACCCTCGTGACCA
CCCTGACCTACGGCGTGCAGTGCTTCAGCCGCTACCCCGACCACATGAAGCAGCACGACTTCTTCAAGTC
CGCCATGCCCGAAGGCTACGTCCAGGAGCGCACCATCTTCTTCAAGGACGACGGCAACTACAAGACCCGC
GCCGAGGTGAAGTTCGAGGGCGACACCCTGGTGAACCGCATCGAGCTGAAGGGCATCGACTTCAAGGAGG
ACGGCAACATCCTGGGGCACAAGCTGGAGTACAACTACAACAGCCACAACGTCTATATCATGGCCGACAA
GCAGAAGAACGGCATCAAGGTGAACTTCAAGATCCGCCACAACATCGAGGACGGCAGCGTGCAGCTCGCC
GACCACTACCAGCAGAACA
