>Addgene plasmid #61401 | pcDNA5FRT/TO-GFP-I3 | addgene partial sequence | sequence record 102092 | BGH-rev 5'-TAGAAGGCACAGTCGAGG-3'
ACTCGAGCGGCCGCCACTGTGCTGGATATCTGCAGAATTCCACCACACTGGACTAGTGGATCCTTAGTGC
TGCATTGGCCCTGGAGGGGGCTGGGAAGGGTCAGGAGGCTGGGGAGGGGTGGTGGGGGTCGGTCCTAGGG
TTGCACGACGCCGTCCTTTGCGGTGGCCACGTACACAGTGTGTATGACCACAGCCCTCTTCTTCCTCCTC
ATCACTTTCCGTGGAGCTCTCGCCAAAGGCCCGAGGTTTCTCATAAATACAGCAGCATTTGGATGAGCGG
CGGCCCATGTGTTCATTGTCCACAGTGTCACTTGTCCATTCTACCTTTTTCTCTGGCTTCCGTTTCCGAA
GTTTGATGGTAAGGCTCCGGTTCTCGGGCTCGGTTGTCACGGTAACCGTTGTCTCAGTGACGGTCTCGCT
CAGCCCAGCCCCTGCCTCGGCCATTGAATTCGAAGCTTGAGCTCGAGATCTGAGTCCGGACTTGTACAGC
TCGTCCATGCCGAGAGTGATCCCGGCGGCGGTCACGAACTCCAGCAGGACCATGTGATCGCGCTTCTCGT
TGGGGTCTTTGCTCAGGGCGGACTGGGTGCTCAGGTAGTGGTTGTCGGGCAGCAGCACGGGGCCGTCGCC
GATGGGGGTGTTCTGCTGGTAGTGGTCGGCGAGCTGCACGCTGCCGTCCTCGATGTTGTGGCGGATCTTG
AAGTTCACCTTGATGCCGTTCTTCTGCTTGTCGGCCATGATATAGACGTTGTGGCTGTTGTAGTTGTACT
CCAGCTTGTG
